Addgene plasmid #86595: pEGFP-Akt2(K14A/R25E)
Purpose: Expresses eGFP-tagged human Akt2(K14A/R25E) membrane-binding mutant
Depositing lab: Thomas Leonard & Ivan Yudushkin. Depositing organization: Medical University of Vienna. Publication: PI(3,4,5)P3 Engagement Restricts Akt Activity to Cellular Membranes. Ebner M, Lucic I, Leonard TA, Yudushkin I. Mol Cell. 2017 Feb 2;65(3):416-431.e6. doi: 10.1016/j.molcel.2016.12.028. PubMed 28157504.
Backbone
  Vector backbone: pEGFP-C1
  Vector type: Mammalian Expression
Growth in bacteria
  Bacterial resistance: Kanamycin, 50 μg/mL
  Growth temperature: 37°C
  Growth strain: DH5alpha
  Copy number: High Copy
Gene/Insert
  Gene/Insert name: Akt2(K14A/R25E)
  Entrez Gene: AKT2 (a.k.a. HIHGHH, PKBB, PKBBETA, PRKBB, RAC-BETA)
Terms and licenses: Academic/Nonprofit Terms; Industry Terms: Not Available to Industry
How to cite: pEGFP-Akt2(K14A/R25E) was a gift from Thomas Leonard & Ivan Yudushkin (Addgene plasmid # 86595 ; http://n2t.net/addgene:86595 ; RRID:Addgene_86595)
