[The description below was written by a language model from this plasmid's Addgene catalogue record and pLannotate feature annotations shown in this document.]
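Description:
pEGFP-Akt2(K14A/R25E) is a 6,126-nt mammalian expression plasmid built on the pEGFP-C1 backbone that produces human AKT2 carrying the K14A and R25E substitutions, fused at its N-terminus to a green fluorescent protein. It is maintained in bacteria at high copy through a ColE1/pUC-type origin and selected with kanamycin. The resistance cassette is the dual-purpose NeoR/KanR gene (Tn5 aminoglycoside phosphotransferase). A bacterial bla-type promoter and an SV40 enhancer/early promoter sit in tandem upstream of it, and an HSV TK polyadenylation signal follows it, so the same gene gives kanamycin resistance in E. coli and can support G418 selection in mammalian cells. An f1 origin is also present. The short annotated fragments (ble, bGH poly(A), SV40 large T antigen) are most likely backbone remnants or partial annotation matches rather than functional parts.

In the expression unit, the human CMV immediate early enhancer and promoter drive the fluorescent protein coding sequence. A short remnant of the multiple cloning site acts as a linker to the AKT2 open reading frame, and an SV40 polyadenylation signal terminates the transcript. The automated annotation labels the fluorescent protein as mEGFP, whereas the catalogue entry calls it eGFP; the record does not resolve whether the monomerising variant is actually present.

The catalogue describes the K14A/R25E protein as a membrane-binding mutant. The associated publication concerns how PI(3,4,5)P3 engagement restricts Akt activity to cellular membranes. This suggests use as a fluorescently trackable, lipid-binding-deficient control for comparing Akt2 localisation and activity with the wild-type kinase in transfected mammalian cells.
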