Features (pLannotate 1.2.2; 15 found; start..end, strand, type, name):
     26..614     +  rep_origin     ori: high-copy-number ColE1/pMB1/pBR322/pUC origin of replication
    789..1092    +  enhancer       CMV enhancer: human cytomegalovirus immediate early enhancer
   1093..1296    +  promoter       CMV promoter: human cytomegalovirus (CMV) immediate early promoter
   1341..2057    +  CDS            mEGFP: mEGFP is a basic (constitutively fluorescent) green fluorescent protein published in 2002, derived from Aequorea victoria. It has moderate acid sensitivity.
   2058..2078    +  misc_feature   MCS (fragment): multiple cloning site
   2079..3521    +  CDS            AKT2: AKT2_HUMAN - Experimental evidence at protein level: Swiss-Prot protein existence level 1. One of the few specific substrates of AKT2 identified recently is PITX2. Phosphorylation of PITX2 impairs its association with the CCND1 mRNA-stabilizing complex thus shortening the half-life of CCND1. AKT2 seems also to be the principal isoform responsible of the regulation of glucose uptake. Phosphorylates C2CD5 on 'Ser-197' during insulin-stimulated adipocytes. AKT2 is also specifically involved in skeletal muscle differentiation, one of its substrates in this process being ANKRD2. Down-regulation by
   3535..3619    +  CDS            large T antigen (fragment): large T antigen from SV40 (simian virus 40)
   3642..3763    +  polyA_signal   SV40 poly(A) signal: SV40 polyadenylation signal
   3797..4225    -  rep_origin     f1 ori (sequence partly withheld): f1 bacteriophage origin of replication; arrow indicates direction of (+) strand synthesis
   4252..4356    +  promoter       AmpR promoter: bla
   4358..4715    +  promoter       SV40 promoter: SV40 enhancer and early promoter
   4750..5544    +  CDS            NeoR/KanR: aminoglycoside phosphotransferase from Tn5; aph(3')-II (or nptII); confers resistance to neomycin, kanamycin, and G418 (Geneticin®)
   5565..5717    +  CDS            ble (fragment): BLE_KLEPN - Experimental evidence at protein level: Swiss-Prot protein existence level 1. Binding protein with a strong affinity to the bleomycin family of antibiotics. Binds to CL990; an antimitotic-antibiotic compound. From Klebsiella pneumoniae.
   5776..5823    +  polyA_signal   HSV TK poly(A) signal: herpes simplex virus thymidine kinase polyadenylation signal (Cole and Stacy, 1985)
   5914..5930    -  polyA_signal   bGH poly(A) signal (fragment): bovine growth hormone polyadenylation signal
>Addgene plasmid #86595 | pEGFP-Akt2(K14A/R25E) | addgene full sequence | sequence record 173564 | Addgene NGS Result
CCGTAGAAAAGATCAAAGGATCTTCTTGAGATCCTTTTTTTCTGCGCGTAATCTGCTGCTTGCAAACAAA
AAAACCACCGCTACCAGCGGTGGTTTGTTTGCCGGATCAAGAGCTACCAACTCTTTTTCCGAAGGTAACT
GGCTTCAGCAGAGCGCAGATACCAAATACTGTTCTTCTAGTGTAGCCGTAGTTAGGCCACCACTTCAAGA
ACTCTGTAGCACCGCCTACATACCTCGCTCTGCTAATCCTGTTACCAGTGGCTGCTGCCAGTGGCGATAA
GTCGTGTCTTACCGGGTTGGACTCAAGACGATAGTTACCGGATAAGGCGCAGCGGTCGGGCTGAACGGGG
GGTTCGTGCACACAGCCCAGCTTGGAGCGAACGACCTACACCGAACTGAGATACCTACAGCGTGAGCTAT
GAGAAAGCGCCACGCTTCCCGAAGGGAGAAAGGCGGACAGGTATCCGGTAAGCGGCAGGGTCGGAACAGG
AGAGCGCACGAGGGAGCTTCCAGGGGGAAACGCCTGGTATCTTTATAGTCCTGTCGGGTTTCGCCACCTC
TGACTTGAGCGTCGATTTTTGTGATGCTCGTCAGGGGGGCGGAGCCTATGGAAAAACGCCAGCAACGCGG
CCTTTTTACGGTTCCTGGCCTTTTGCTGGCCTTTTGCTCACATGTTCTTTCCTGCGTTATCCCCTGATTC
TGTGGATAACCGTATTACCGCCATGCATTAGTTATTAATAGTAATCAATTACGGGGTCATTAGTTCATAG
CCCATATATGGAGTTCCGCGTTACATAACTTACGGTAAATGGCCCGCCTGGCTGACCGCCCAACGACCCC
CGCCCATTGACGTCAATAATGACGTATGTTCCCATAGTAACGCCAATAGGGACTTTCCATTGACGTCAAT
GGGTGGAGTATTTACGGTAAACTGCCCACTTGGCAGTACATCAAGTGTATCATATGCCAAGTACGCCCCC
TATTGACGTCAATGACGGTAAATGGCCCGCCTGGCATTATGCCCAGTACATGACCTTATGGGACTTTCCT
ACTTGGCAGTACATCTACGTATTAGTCATCGCTATTACCATGGTGATGCGGTTTTGGCAGTACATCAATG
GGCGTGGATAGCGGTTTGACTCACGGGGATTTCCAAGTCTCCACCCCATTGACGTCAATGGGAGTTTGTT
TTGGCACCAAAATCAACGGGACTTTCCAAAATGTCGTAACAACTCCGCCCCATTGACGCAAATGGGCGGT
AGGCGTGTACGGTGGGAGGTCTATATAAGCAGAGCTGGTTTAGTGAACCGTCAGATCCGCTAGCGCTACC
GGTCGCCACCATGGTGAGCAAGGGCGAGGAGCTGTTCACCGGGGTGGTGCCCATCCTGGTCGAGCTGGAC
GGCGACGTAAACGGCCACAAGTTCAGCGTGTCCGGCGAGGGCGAGGGCGATGCCACCTACGGCAAGCTGA
CCCTGAAGTTCATCTGCACCACCGGCAAGCTGCCCGTGCCCTGGCCCACCCTCGTGACCACCCTGACCTA
CGGCGTGCAGTGCTTCAGCCGCTACCCCGACCACATGAAGCAGCACGACTTCTTCAAGTCCGCCATGCCC
GAAGGCTACGTCCAGGAGCGCACCATCTTCTTCAAGGACGACGGCAACTACAAGACCCGCGCCGAGGTGA
AGTTCGAGGGCGACACCCTGGTGAACCGCATCGAGCTGAAGGGCATCGACTTCAAGGAGGACGGCAACAT
CCTGGGGCACAAGCTGGAGTACAACTACAACAGCCACAACGTCTATATCATGGCCGACAAGCAGAAGAAC
GGCATCAAGGTGAACTTCAAGATCCGCCACAACATCGAGGACGGCAGCGTGCAGCTCGCCGACCACTACC
AGCAGAACACCCCCATCGGCGACGGCCCCGTGCTGCTGCCCGACAACCACTACCTGAGCACCCAGTCCAA
GCTGAGCAAAGACCCCAACGAGAAGCGCGATCACATGGTCCTGCTGGAGTTCGTGACCGCCGCCGGGATC
ACTCTCGGCATGGACGAGCTGTACAAGTCCGGACTCAGATCTCGAGCTATGAATGAGGTGTCTGTCATCA
AAGAAGGCTGGCTCCACGCACGTGGTGAATACATCAAGACCTGGAGGCCAGAGTACTTCCTGCTGAAGAG
CGACGGCTCCTTCATTGGGTACAAGGAGAGGCCCGAGGCCCCTGATCAGACTCTACCCCCCTTAAACAAC
TTCTCCGTAGCAGAATGCCAGCTGATGAAGACCGAGAGGCCGCGACCCAACACCTTTGTCATACGCTGCC
TGCAGTGGACCACAGTCATCGAGAGGACCTTCCACGTGGATTCTCCAGACGAGAGGGAGGAGTGGATGCG
GGCCATCCAGATGGTCGCCAACAGCCTCAAGCAGCGGGCCCCAGGCGAGGACCCCATGGACTACAAGTGT
GGCTCCCCCAGTGACTCCTCCACGACTGAGGAGATGGAAGTGGCGGTCAGCAAGGCACGGGCTAAAGTGA
CCATGAATGACTTCGACTATCTCAAACTCCTTGGCAAGGGAACCTTTGGCAAAGTCATCCTGGTGCGGGA
GAAGGCCACTGGCCGCTACTACGCCATGAAGATCCTGCGGAAGGAAGTCATCATTGCCAAGGATGAAGTC
GCTCACACAGTCACCGAGAGCCGGGTCCTCCAGAACACCAGGCACCCGTTCCTCACTGCGCTGAAGTATG
CCTTCCAGACCCACGACCGCCTGTGCTTTGTGATGGAGTATGCCAACGGGGGTGAGCTGTTCTTCCACCT
GTCCCGGGAGCGTGTCTTCACAGAGGAGCGGGCCCGGTTTTATGGTGCAGAGATTGTCTCGGCTCTTGAG
TACTTGCACTCGCGGGACGTGGTATACCGCGACATCAAGCTGGAAAACCTCATGCTGGACAAAGATGGCC
ACATCAAGATCACTGACTTTGGCCTCTGCAAAGAGGGCATCAGTGACGGGGCCACCATGAAAACCTTCTG
TGGGACCCCGGAGTACCTGGCGCCTGAGGTGCTGGAGGACAATGACTATGGCCGGGCCGTGGACTGGTGG
GGGCTGGGTGTGGTCATGTACGAGATGATGTGCGGCCGCCTGCCCTTCTACAACCAGGACCACGAGCGCC
TCTTCGAGCTCATCCTCATGGAAGAGATCCGCTTCCCGCGCACGCTCAGCCCCGAGGCCAAGTCCCTGCT
TGCTGGGCTGCTTAAGAAGGACCCCAAGCAGAGGCTTGGTGGGGGGCCCAGCGATGCCAAGGAGGTCATG
GAGCACAGGTTCTTCCTCAGCATCAACTGGCAGGACGTGGTCCAGAAGAAGCTCCTGCCACCCTTCAAAC
CTCAGGTCACGTCCGAGGTCGACACAAGGTACTTCGATGATGAATTTACCGCCCAGTCCATCACAATCAC
ACCCCCTGACCGCTATGACAGCCTGGGCTTACTGGAGCTGGACCAGCGGACCCACTTCCCCCAGTTCTCC
TACTCGGCCAGCATCCGCGAGTGATCTAGATAACTGATCATAATCAGCCATACCACATTTGTAGAGGTTT
TACTTGCTTTAAAAAACCTCCCACACCTCCCCCTGAACCTGAAACATAAAATGAATGCAATTGTTGTTGT
TAACTTGTTTATTGCAGCTTATAATGGTTACAAATAAAGCAATAGCATCACAAATTTCACAAATAAAGCA
TTTTTTTCACTGCATTCTAGTTGTGGTTTGTCCAAACTCATCAATGTATCTTAACGCGTAAATTGTAAGC
GTTAATATTTTGTTAAAATTCGCGTTAAATTTTTGTTAAATCAGCTCATTTTTTAACCAATAGGCCGAAA
TCGGCAAAATCCCTTATAAATCAAAAGAATAGACCGAGATAGGGT
[37 nt withheld, positions 3896-3932]
AAAGAACGTGGACTCCAACGTCAAAGG
[49 nt withheld, positions 3960-4008]
T
[91 nt withheld, positions 4010-4100]
G
[124 nt withheld, positions 4102-4225]
CAGGTGGCACTTTTCGGGGAAATGTGCGCGGAACCCCTATTTGTTTATTTTTCTAAATACATTCAAATAT
GTATCCGCTCATGAGACAATAACCCTGATAAATGCTTCAATAATATTGAAAAAGGAAGAGTCCTGAGGCG
GAAAGAACCAGCTGTGGAATGTGTGTCAGTTAGGGTGTGGAAAGTCCCCAGGCTCCCCAGCAGGCAGAAG
TATGCAAAGCATGCATCTCAATTAGTCAGCAACCAGGTGTGGAAAGTCCCCAGGCTCCCCAGCAGGCAGA
AGTATGCAAAGCATGCATCTCAATTAGTCAGCAACCATAGTCCCGCCCCTAACTCCGCCCATCCCGCCCC
TAACTCCGCCCAGTTCCGCCCATTCTCCGCCCCATGGCTGACTAATTTTTTTTATTTATGCAGAGGCCGA
GGCCGCCTCGGCCTCTGAGCTATTCCAGAAGTAGTGAGGAGGCTTTTTTGGAGGCCTAGGCTTTTGCAAA
GATCGATCAAGAGACAGGATGAGGATCGTTTCGCATGATTGAACAAGATGGATTGCACGCAGGTTCTCCG
GCCGCTTGGGTGGAGAGGCTATTCGGCTATGACTGGGCACAACAGACAATCGGCTGCTCTGATGCCGCCG
TGTTCCGGCTGTCAGCGCAGGGGCGCCCGGTTCTTTTTGTCAAGACCGACCTGTCCGGTGCCCTGAATGA
ACTGCAAGACGAGGCAGCGCGGCTATCGTGGCTGGCCACGACGGGCGTTCCTTGCGCAGCTGTGCTCGAC
GTTGTCACTGAAGCGGGAAGGGACTGGCTGCTATTGGGCGAAGTGCCGGGGCAGGATCTCCTGTCATCTC
ACCTTGCTCCTGCCGAGAAAGTATCCATCATGGCTGATGCAATGCGGCGGCTGCATACGCTTGATCCGGC
TACCTGCCCATTCGACCACCAAGCGAAACATCGCATCGAGCGAGCACGTACTCGGATGGAAGCCGGTCTT
GTCGATCAGGATGATCTGGACGAAGAGCATCAGGGGCTCGCGCCAGCCGAACTGTTCGCCAGGCTCAAGG
CGAGCATGCCCGACGGCGAGGATCTCGTCGTGACCCATGGCGATGCCTGCTTGCCGAATATCATGGTGGA
AAATGGCCGCTTTTCTGGATTCATCGACTGTGGCCGGCTGGGTGTGGCGGACCGCTATCAGGACATAGCG
TTGGCTACCCGTGATATTGCTGAAGAGCTTGGCGGCGAATGGGCTGACCGCTTCCTCGTGCTTTACGGTA
TCGCCGCTCCCGATTCGCAGCGCATCGCCTTCTATCGCCTTCTTGACGAGTTCTTCTGAGCGGGACTCTG
GGGTTCGAAATGACCGACCAAGCGACGCCCAACCTGCCATCACGAGATTTCGATTCCACCGCCGCCTTCT
ATGAAAGGTTGGGCTTCGGAATCGTTTTCCGGGACGCCGGCTGGATGATCCTCCAGCGCGGGGATCTCAT
GCTGGAGTTCTTCGCCCACCCTAGGGGGAGGCTAACTGAAACACGGAAGGAGACAATACCGGAAGGAACC
CGCGCTATGACGGCAATAAAAAGACAGAATAAAACGCACGGTGTTGGGTCGTTTGTTCATAAACGCGGGG
TTCGGTCCCAGGGCTGGCACTCTGTCGATACCCCACCGAGACCCCATTGGGGCCAATACGCCCGCGTTTC
TTCCTTTTCCCCACCCCACCCCCCAAGTTCGGGTGAAGGCCCAGGGCTCGCAGCCAACGTCGGGGCGGCA
GGCCCTGCCATAGCCTCAGGTTACTCATATATACTTTAGATTGATTTAAAACTTCATTTTTAATTTAAAA
GGATCTAGGTGAAGATCCTTTTTGATAATCTCATGACCAAAATCCCTTAACGTGAGTTTTCGTTCCACTG
AGCGTCAGACC
